>Addgene plasmid #221434 | pcDNA5-FRT/T0-eGFP-NFATC2IP ∆SLD1 | addgene full sequence | sequence record 437023 | Addgene NGS Result
TTGGAAAACGTTCTTCGGGGCGAAAACTCTCAAGGATCTTACCGCTGTTGAGATCCAGTTCGATGTAACC
CACTCGTGCACCCAACTGATCTTCAGCATCTTTTACTTTCACCAGCGTTTCTGGGTGAGCAAAAACAGGA
AGGCAAAATGCCGCAAAAAAGGGAATAAGGGCGACACGGAAATGTTGAATACTCATACTCTTCCTTTTTC
AATATTATTGAAGCATTTATCAGGGTTATTGTCTCATGAGCGGATACATATTTGAATGTATTTAGAAAAA
TAAACAAATAGGGGTTCCGCGCACATTTCCCCGAAAAGTGCCACCTGACGTCGACGGATCGGGAGATCTC
CCGATCCCCTATGGTGCACTCTCAGTACAATCTGCTCTGATGCCGCATAGTTAAGCCAGTATCTGCTCCC
TGCTTGTGTGTTGGAGGTCGCTGAGTAGTGCGCGAGCAAAATTTAAGCTACAACAAGGCAAGGCTTGACC
GACAATTGCATGAAGAATCTGCTTAGGGTTAGGCGTTTTGCGCTGCTTCGCGATGTACGGGCCAGATATA
CGCGTTGACATTGATTATTGACTAGTTATTAATAGTAATCAATTACGGGGTCATTAGTTCATAGCCCATA
TATGGAGTTCCGCGTTACATAACTTACGGTAAATGGCCCGCCTGGCTGACCGCCCAACGACCCCCGCCCA
TTGACGTCAATAATGACGTATGTTCCCATAGTAACGCCAATAGGGACTTTCCATTGACGTCAATGGGTGG
AGTATTTACGGTAAACTGCCCACTTGGCAGTACATCAAGTGTATCATATGCCAAGTACGCCCCCTATTGA
CGTCAATGACGGTAAATGGCCCGCCTGGCATTATGCCCAGTACATGACCTTATGGGACTTTCCTACTTGG
CAGTACATCTACGTATTAGTCATCGCTATTACCATGGTGATGCGGTTTTGGCAGTACATCAATGGGCGTG
GATAGCGGTTTGACTCACGGGGATTTCCAAGTCTCCACCCCATTGACGTCAATGGGAGTTTGTTTTGGCA
CCAAAATCAACGGGACTTTCCAAAATGTCGTAACAACTCCGCCCCATTGACGCAAATGGGCGGTAGGCGT
GTACGGTGGGAGGTCTATATAAGCAGAGCTCTCCCTATCAGTGATAGAGATCTCCCTATCAGTGATAGAG
ATCGTCGACGAGCTCGTTTAGTGAACCGTCAGATCGCCTGGAGACGCCATCCACGCTGTTTTGACCTCCA
TAGAAGACACCGGGACCGATCCAGCCTCCGGACTCTAGCGTTTAAACTTAAGCTTGGTACCATGGTGAGC
AAGGGCGAGGAGCTGTTCACCGGGGTGGTGCCCATCCTGGTCGAGCTGGACGGCGACGTAAACGGCCACA
AGTTCAGCGTGTCCGGCGAGGGCGAGGGCGATGCCACCTACGGCAAGCTGACCCTGAAGTTCATCTGCAC
CACCGGCAAGCTGCCCGTGCCCTGGCCCACCCTCGTGACCACCCTGACCTACGGCGTGCAGTGCTTCAGC
CGCTACCCCGACCACATGAAGCAGCACGACTTCTTCAAGTCCGCCATGCCCGAAGGCTACGTCCAGGAGC
GCACCATCTTCTTCAAGGACGACGGCAACTACAAGACCCGCGCCGAGGTGAAGTTCGAGGGCGACACCCT
GGTGAACCGCATCGAGCTGAAGGGCATCGACTTCAAGGAGGACGGCAACATCCTGGGGCACAAGCTGGAG
TACAACTACAACAGCCACAACGTCTATATCATGGCCGACAAGCAGAAGAACGGCATCAAGGTGAACTTCA
AGATCCGCCACAACATCGAGGACGGCAGCGTGCAGCTCGCCGACCACTACCAGCAGAACACCCCCATCGG
CGACGGCCCCGTGCTGCTGCCCGACAACCACTACCTGAGCACCCAGTCCGCCCTGAGCAAAGACCCCAAC
GAGAAGCGCGATCACATGGTCCTGCTGGAGTTCGTGACCGCCGCCGGGATCACTCTCGGCATGGACGAGC
TGTACAAGGGCGCGCCAGCGGAGCCTGTGGGGAAGCGGGGCCGCTGGTCCGGAGGTAGCGGTGCCGGCCG
AGGGGGTCGGGGCGGCTGGGGCGGTCGGGGCCGGCGTCCTCGGGCCCAGCGGTCTCCATCCCGGGGCACG
CTGGACGTAGTGTCTGTGGACTTGGTCACCGACAGCGATGAGGAAATTCTGGAGGTCGCCACCGCTCGCG
GTGCCGCGGACGAGGTTGAGGTGGAGCCCCCGGAGCCCCCGGGGCCGGTCGCGTCCCGGGATAACAGCAA
CAGTGACAGCGAAGGGGAGGACAGGCGGCCCGCAGGACCCCCGCGGGAGCCGGTCAGGCGGCGGCGGCGG
CTGGTGCTGGATCCGGGGGAGGCGCCGCTGGTTCCGGTGTACTCGGGGAAGGTTAAAAGCAGCCTTCGCC
TTATCCCAGATGATCTATCCCTCCTGAAACTCTACCCTCCAGGGGATGAGGAAGAGGCAGAGCTGGCAGA
TTCGAGTGGTCTCTACCATGAGGGCTCCCCATCACCAGGCTCTCCCTGGAAGACAAAGCTGAGGACTAAG
GATAAAGAAGAGAAGAAAAAGACAGAGTTTCTGGATCTGGACAACTCTCCTCTGTCCCCACCTTCACCAA
GGACCAAAAGCAGAACGCATACTCGGGCACTCAAGAAGTTAAGTGAGGTGAACAAGCGCCTCCAGGATCT
CCGTTCCTGTCTGAGCCCCAAGCCACCTCAGGGTCAAGAGCAACAGGGCCAAGAGGATGAAGTGGTCTTG
GTGGAAGGGTCCCAACAGCTCCAGCTCCGGGTGCAGGGAAAGGAGAAACACCAGACACTGGAAGTCTCAC
TGTCTCGAGATTCCCCTCTAAAGACCCTCATGTCCCACTATGAGGAGGCCATGGGACTGTCGGGACGGAA
GCTCTCCTTCTTCTTTGATGGGACAAAGCTTTCAGGCAGGGAGCTGCCAGCTGACCTGGGCATGGAATCT
GGGGACCTCATTGAGGTCTGGGGCTGAGATATCCATCACACTGGCGGCCGCTCGAGTCTAGAGGGCCCGT
TTAAACCCGCTGATCAGCCTCGACTGTGCCTTCTAGTTGCCAGCCATCTGTTGTTTGCCCCTCCCCCGTG
CCTTCCTTGACCCTGGAAGGTGCCACTCCCACTGTCCTTTCCTAATAAAATGAGGAAATTGCATCGCATT
GTCTGAGTAGGTGTCATTCTATTCTGGGGGGTGGGGTGGGGCAGGACAGCAAGGGGGAGGATTGGGAAGA
CAATAGCAGGCATGCTGGGGATGCGGTGGGCTCTATGGCTTCTGAGGCGGAAAGAACCAGCTGGGGCTCT
AGGGGGTATCCCC
[124 nt withheld, positions 3374-3497]
C
[91 nt withheld, positions 3499-3589]
AGGGTGATGGTTCACGTACCTAGAAGTTCCTATTCCGAAGTTCCTATTCTCTAGAAAGTATAGGAACTTC
CTTGGCCAAAAAGCCTGAACTCACCGCGACGTCTGTCGAGAAGTTTCTGATCGAAAAGTTCGACAGCGTC
TCCGACCTGATGCAGCTCTCGGAGGGCGAAGAATCTCGTGCTTTCAGCTTCGATGTAGGAGGGCGTGGAT
ATGTCCTGCGGGTAAATAGCTGCGCCGATGGTTTCTACAAAGATCGTTATGTTTATCGGCACTTTGCATC
GGCCGCGCTCCCGATTCCGGAAGTGCTTGACATTGGGGAGTTCAGCGAGAGCCTGACCTATTGCATCTCC
CGCCGTGCACAGGGTGTCACGTTGCAAGACCTGCCTGAAACCGAACTGCCCGCTGTTCTGCAGCCGGTCG
CGGAGGCCATGGATGCGATCGCTGCGGCCGATCTTAGCCAGACGAGCGGGTTCGGCCCATTCGGACCGCA
AGGAATCGGTCAATACACTACATGGCGTGATTTCATATGCGCGATTGCTGATCCCCATGTGTATCACTGG
CAAACTGTGATGGACGACACCGTCAGTGCGTCCGTCGCGCAGGCTCTCGATGAGCTGATGCTTTGGGCCG
AGGACTGCCCCGAAGTCCGGCACCTCGTGCACGCGGATTTCGGCTCCAACAATGTCCTGACGGACAATGG
CCGCATAACAGCGGTCATTGACTGGAGCGAGGCGATGTTCGGGGATTCCCAATACGAGGTCGCCAACATC
TTCTTCTGGAGGCCGTGGTTGGCTTGTATGGAGCAGCAGACGCGCTACTTCGAGCGGAGGCATCCGGAGC
TTGCAGGATCGCCGCGGCTCCGGGCGTATATGCTCCGCATTGGTCTTGACCAACTCTATCAGAGCTTGGT
TGACGGCAATTTCGATGATGCAGCTTGGGCGCAGGGTCGATGCGACGCAATCGTCCGATCCGGAGCCGGG
ACTGTCGGGCGTACACAAATCGCCCGCAGAAGCGCGGCCGTCTGGACCGATGGCTGTGTAGAAGTACTCG
CCGATAGTGGAAACCGACGCCCCAGCACTCGTCCGAGGGCAAAGGAATAGCACGTACTACGAGATTTCGA
TTCCACCGCCGCCTTCTATGAAAGGTTGGGCTTCGGAATCGTTTTCCGGGACGCCGGCTGGATGATCCTC
CAGCGCGGGGATCTCATGCTGGAGTTCTTCGCCCACCCCAACTTGTTTATTGCAGCTTATAATGGTTACA
AATAAAGCAATAGCATCACAAATTTCACAAATAAAGCATTTTTTTCACTGCATTCTAGTTGTGGTTTGTC
CAAACTCATCAATGTATCTTATCATGTCTGTATACCGTCGACCTCTAGCTAGAGCTTGGCGTAATCATGG
TCATAGCTGTTTCCTGTGTGAAATTGTTATCCGCTCACAATTCCACACAACATACGAGCCGGAAGCATAA
AGTGTAAAGCCTGGGGTGCCTAATGAGTGAGCTAACTCACATTAATTGCGTTGCGCTCACTGCCCGCTTT
CCAGTCGGGAAACCTGTCGTGCCAGCTGCATTAATGAATCGGCCAACGCGCGGGGAGAGGCGGTTTGCGT
ATTGGGCGCTCTTCCGCTTCCTCGCTCACTGACTCGCTGCGCTCGGTCGTTCGGCTGCGGCGAGCGGTAT
CAGCTCACTCAAAGGCGGTAATACGGTTATCCACAGAATCAGGGGATAACGCAGGAAAGAACATGTGAGC
AAAAGGCCAGCAAAAGGCCAGGAACCGTAAAAAGGCCGCGTTGCTGGCGTTTTTCCATAGGCTCCGCCCC
CCTGACGAGCATCACAAAAATCGACGCTCAAGTCAGAGGTGGCGAAACCCGACAGGACTATAAAGATACC
AGGCGTTTCCCCCTGGAAGCTCCCTCGTGCGCTCTCCTGTTCCGACCCTGCCGCTTACCGGATACCTGTC
CGCCTTTCTCCCTTCGGGAAGCGTGGCGCTTTCTCATAGCTCACGCTGTAGGTATCTCAGTTCGGTGTAG
GTCGTTCGCTCCAAGCTGGGCTGTGTGCACGAACCCCCCGTTCAGCCCGACCGCTGCGCCTTATCCGGTA
ACTATCGTCTTGAGTCCAACCCGGTAAGACACGACTTATCGCCACTGGCAGCAGCCACTGGTAACAGGAT
TAGCAGAGCGAGGTATGTAGGCGGTGCTACAGAGTTCTTGAAGTGGTGGCCTAACTACGGCTACACTAGA
AGAACAGTATTTGGTATCTGCGCTCTGCTGAAGCCAGTTACCTTCGGAAAAAGAGTTGGTAGCTCTTGAT
CCGGCAAACAAACCACCGCTGGTAGCGGTGGTTTTTTTGTTTGCAAGCAGCAGATTACGCGCAGAAAAAA
AGGATCTCAAGAAGATCCTTTGATCTTTTCTACGGGGTCTGACGCTCAGTGGAACGAAAACTCACGTTAA
GGGATTTTGGTCATGAGATTATCAAAAAGGATCTTCACCTAGATCCTTTTAAATTAAAAATGAAGTTTTA
AATCAATCTAAAGTATATATGAGTAAACTTGGTCTGACAGTTACCAATGCTTAATCAGTGAGGCACCTAT
CTCAGCGATCTGTCTATTTCGTTCATCCATAGTTGCCTGACTCCCCGTCGTGTAGATAACTACGATACGG
GAGGGCTTACCATCTGGCCCCAGTGCTGCAATGATACCGCGAGACCCACGCTCACCGGCTCCAGATTTAT
CAGCAATAAACCAGCCAGCCGGAAGGGCCGAGCGCAGAAGTGGTCCTGCAACTTTATCCGCCTCCATCCA
GTCTATTAATTGTTGCCGGGAAGCTAGAGTAAGTAGTTCGCCAGTTAATAGTTTGCGCAACGTTGTTGCC
ATTGCTACAGGCATCGTGGTGTCACGCTCGTCGTTTGGTATGGCTTCATTCAGCTCCGGTTCCCAACGAT
CAAGGCGAGTTACATGATCCCCCATGTTGTGCAAAAAAGCGGTTAGCTCCTTCGGTCCTCCGATCGTTGT
CAGAAGTAAGTTGGCCGCAGTGTTATCACTCATGGTTATGGCAGCACTGCATAATTCTCTTACTGTCATG
CCATCCGTAAGATGCTTTTCTGTGACTGGTGAGTACTCAACCAAGTCATTCTGAGAATAGTGTATGCGGC
GACCGAGTTGCTCTTGCCCGGCGTCAATACGGGATAATACCGCGCCACATAGCAGAACTTTAAAAGTGCT
CATCA
Features (pLannotate 1.2.2; 22 found; start..end, strand, type, name):
    197..301     -  promoter       AmpR promoter: bla
    360..412     -  misc_feature   bom (fragment): basis of mobility region from pBR322
    567..946     +  enhancer       CMV enhancer: human cytomegalovirus immediate early enhancer
    947..1150    +  promoter       CMV promoter: human cytomegalovirus (CMV) immediate early promoter
   1152..1171    +  promoter       PLtetO-1 promoter (fragment): modified phage lambda PL promoter with tet operator sites (Lutz and Bujard, 1997)
   1173..1192    +  promoter       PLtetO-1 promoter (fragment): modified phage lambda PL promoter with tet operator sites (Lutz and Bujard, 1997)
   1200..1233    +  promoter       TRE3GV promoter (fragment): 3rd-generation Tet-responsive promoter that can be activated by binding of Tet-On® 3G, optimized for retroviral and lentiviral vectors
   1322..2038    +  CDS            EGFP: EGFP is a basic (constitutively fluorescent) green fluorescent protein published in 1996, derived from Aequorea victoria. It is reported to be a rapidly-maturing weak dimer with moderate acid sensitivity.
   2048..3034    +  CDS            NFATC2IP (fragment): NF2IP_HUMAN - Also known as NIP45. Experimental evidence at protein level: Swiss-Prot protein existence level 1. In T-helper 2 (Th2) cells, regulates the magnitude of NFAT- driven transcription of a specific subset of cytokine genes, including IL3, IL4, IL5 and IL13, but not IL2. Recruits PRMT1 to the IL4 promoter; this leads to enhancement of histone H4 'Arg-3'-methylation and facilitates subsequent histone acetylation at the IL4 locus, thus promotes robust cytokine expression (By similarity). Down-regulates formation of poly-SUMO chains by UBE2I/UBC9 (By similarity). From Homo sapiens (Human
   3104..3328    +  polyA_signal   bGH poly(A) signal: bovine growth hormone polyadenylation signal
   3332..3353    +  promoter       SV40 promoter (fragment): SV40 enhancer and early promoter
   3374..3607    +  rep_origin     f1 ori (fragment) (sequence partly withheld): f1 bacteriophage origin of replication; arrow indicates direction of (+) strand synthesis
   3612..3659    +  protein_bind   FRT: FLP-mediated recombination occurs in the 8-bp core sequence TCTAGAAA (Turan and Bode, 2011). FLP recombinase from the Saccharomyces cerevisiae 2μ plasmid
   3667..4689    +  CDS            HygR: hygromycin B phosphotransferase confers resistance to hygromycin
   4699..4824    +  CDS            ble (fragment): BLE_KLEPN - Experimental evidence at protein level: Swiss-Prot protein existence level 1. Binding protein with a strong affinity to the bleomycin family of antibiotics. Binds to CL990; an antimitotic-antibiotic compound. From Klebsiella pneumoniae.
   4819..4940    +  polyA_signal   SV40 poly(A) signal: SV40 polyadenylation signal
   5013..5029    -  protein_bind   lac operator: The lac repressor binds to the lac operator to inhibit transcription in E. coli. This inhibition can be relieved by adding lactose or isopropyl-β-D-thiogalactopyranoside (IPTG). lac repressor encoded by lacI
   5037..5067    -  promoter       lac promoter: promoter for the E. coli lac operon
   5082..5103    -  protein_bind   CAP binding site: CAP binding activates transcription in the presence of cAMP. E. coli catabolite activator protein
   5116..5208    -  CDS            lacI (fragment): lac repressor; lacI; The lac repressor binds to the lac operator to inhibit transcription in E. coli. This inhibition can be relieved by adding lactose or isopropyl-β-D-thiogalactopyranoside (IPTG).
   5391..5979    -  rep_origin     ori: high-copy-number ColE1/pMB1/pBR322/pUC origin of replication
   6150..196     -  CDS            AmpR (across the origin): β-lactamase; bla; confers resistance to ampicillin, carbenicillin, and related antibiotics
