[The description below was written by a language model from this plasmid's Addgene catalogue record and pLannotate feature annotations shown in this document.]
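Description:
pcDNA5-FRT/T0-eGFP-NFATC2IP ∆SLD1 is a 6.8 kb mammalian expression plasmid built on an eGFP-containing derivative of the commercial pcDNA5/FRT/TO backbone. In E. coli it is maintained at high copy through a ColE1/pUC-type origin and selected with ampicillin via the β-lactamase gene. Small backbone remnants (a partial f1 ori, lac promoter/operator elements, a bom fragment) are also annotated but play no role in the payload.

The expression cassette consists of the human cytomegalovirus immediate-early enhancer and promoter followed by two short tet operator sites, which the annotation software labels as PLtetO-1 and TRE3GV fragments. This arrangement keeps transcription repressed in cells expressing the Tet repressor and allows induction with tetracycline or doxycycline; in cells lacking the repressor, the CMV promoter drives constitutive expression. Downstream lies EGFP fused in frame to the N terminus of human NFATC2IP (also known as NIP45), terminated by the bovine growth hormone polyadenylation signal. The roughly 990 bp NFATC2IP insert lacks its initiating methionine, so translation starts in EGFP, and it carries a deletion of SUMO-like domain 1 (residues 256–344).

A single FRT site sits directly upstream of a hygromycin phosphotransferase coding sequence, followed by an SV40 poly(A) signal; no full promoter is annotated ahead of it. In this vector design, Flp-mediated recombination into a genomic FRT landing pad supplies the promoter, so hygromycin resistance marks correct single-copy integration and yields isogenic, inducible stable lines. The plasmid can also be used for transient transfection. It serves as a domain-deletion mutant for localisation and structure–function studies of NFATC2IP, deposited with work on its role in SUMO-dependent genome integrity.
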