Addgene plasmid #221434: pcDNA5-FRT/T0-eGFP-NFATC2IP ∆SLD1
Purpose: Mammalian expression vector of eGFP tagged NFATC2IP ORF with SUMO-like domain 1 (SLD1, aa 256-344) deleted
Depositing lab: Daniel Durocher. Depositing organization: Sinai Health System. Publication: NFATC2IP is a mediator of SUMO-dependent genome integrity. Cho T, Hoeg L, Setiaputra D, Durocher D. Genes Dev. 2024 Apr 17;38(5-6):233-252. doi: 10.1101/gad.350914.123. PubMed 38503515.
Backbone
  Vector backbone: pcDNA5-eGFP-FRT-T0
  Backbone manufacturer: ThermoFisher
  Backbone size w/o insert (bp): 5824
  Total vector size (bp): 6814
  Vector type: Mammalian Expression
  Selectable markers: Hygromycin
Growth in bacteria
  Bacterial resistance: Ampicillin, 100 μg/mL
  Growth temperature: 37°C
  Growth strain: DH5alpha
  Copy number: High Copy
Gene/Insert
  Gene/Insert name: NFATC2IP
  Species: H. sapiens (human)
  Insert size (bp): 990
  Mutation: SUMO-like domain 1 (SLD1, aa 256-344) deleted, 1st Methionine of NFATC2IP deleted
  Entrez Gene: NFATC2IP (a.k.a. ESC2, NIP45, RAD60)
  Promoter: CMV
  Tag / fusion protein: eGFP (N terminal on insert)
  Cloning method: Other
  Sequencing primers: 5′ cgcaaatgggcggtaggcgtg
Terms and licenses: Academic/Nonprofit Terms; Industry Terms: Not Available to Industry
How to cite: pcDNA5-FRT/T0-eGFP-NFATC2IP ∆SLD1 was a gift from Daniel Durocher (Addgene plasmid # 221434 ; http://n2t.net/addgene:221434 ; RRID:Addgene_221434)
